Addgene plasmid #225945: pLV-SFFV-myc-ATL2-WPRE-UbC-Emerald
Purpose: Lentiviral vector plasmid expressing human atlastin GTPase 2 (ATL2) fused to myc-tag under the spleen focus-forming virus (SFFV) promoter and Emerald under the Ubiquitin C (UbC) promoter
Depositing lab: Richard Eva & Bart Nieuwenhuis & Evan Reid. Depositing organization: University of Cambridge.
Backbone
  Vector backbone: pLV-SFFV-MCS-WPRE-UbC-Emerald (Addgene #211796)
  Backbone manufacturer: Bart Nieuwenhuis
  Vector type: Mammalian Expression, Lentiviral
Growth in bacteria
  Bacterial resistance: Ampicillin, 100 μg/mL
  Growth temperature: 37°C
  Growth strain: NEB® 5-alpha F'Iq Competent E. coli (High Efficiency)
  Copy number: High Copy
Gene/Insert 1
  Gene/Insert name: ATL2 (alt name: Atlastin GTPase 2)
  Species: H. sapiens (human)
  Insert size (bp): 1788
  Entrez Gene: ATL2 (a.k.a. ARL3IP2, ARL6IP2, aip-2, atlastin2)
  Promoter: SFFV
  Tag / fusion protein: myc-tag (N terminal on insert)
  Cloning method: Unknown
  Sequencing primers: 5′ n/a
Gene/Insert 2
  Gene/Insert name: Emerald (alt name: EmGFP)
  Species: A. victoria
  Insert size (bp): 717
  Promoter: UbC
  Cloning method: Unknown
  Sequencing primers: 5′ n/a
Resource information
  A portion of this plasmid was derived from a plasmid made by: VectorBuilder
Terms and licenses: Academic/Nonprofit Terms; Industry Terms: Not Available to Industry
How to cite: pLV-SFFV-myc-ATL2-WPRE-UbC-Emerald was a gift from Richard Eva & Bart Nieuwenhuis & Evan Reid (Addgene plasmid # 225945 ; http://n2t.net/addgene:225945 ; RRID:Addgene_225945)
