[The description below was written by a language model from this plasmid's Addgene catalogue record and pLannotate feature annotations shown in this document.]
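Description:
pLV-SFFV-myc-ATL2-WPRE-UbC-Emerald is an HIV-1-based lentiviral transfer plasmid for mammalian expression, built on the pLV-SFFV-MCS-WPRE-UbC-Emerald backbone. It is propagated in E. coli as a high-copy plasmid using a ColE1/pUC-type origin and selected with ampicillin (AmpR). The viral portion contains a truncated 5' LTR, the Ψ packaging signal with a gag fragment, the Rev response element, the cPPT/CTS and a self-inactivating ΔU3 3' LTR. Together these allow the genomic RNA to be exported, packaged and integrated when helper functions are supplied in trans, while disabling LTR promoter activity after integration. The plasmid backbone also carries remnants of older vectors: an SV40 promoter driving fragments of E. coli gpt, followed by SV40 small t intron and polyadenylation sequences, plus tetracycline-resistance, rop and bom fragments. The record assigns no function to these remnants.

The payload consists of two independent expression units. The spleen focus-forming virus (SFFV) promoter drives human atlastin GTPase 2 (ATL2) carrying an N-terminal myc tag, followed by a WPRE that enhances transcript stability and expression. ATL2 is a GTPase that mediates homotypic fusion of endoplasmic reticulum membranes and helps form the tubular ER network. Downstream, the human ubiquitin C promoter drives Emerald, a green fluorescent protein derived from Aequorea victoria, so transduced cells can be identified independently of the ATL2 fusion. The myc tag itself is not annotated in the feature table.

Two sequencing records accompany the entry. The 12,569 nt record contains the full set of elements described above. The 6,531 nt record lacks the 5' viral elements, SFFV promoter, ATL2 and WPRE and retains only part of the UbC promoter, so it appears to represent a truncated or rearranged form.
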