Features (pLannotate 1.2.2; 21 found; start..end, strand, type, name):
    418..436     +  promoter       SP6 promoter: promoter for bacteriophage SP6 RNA polymerase
    461..694     -  LTR            3' LTR (ΔU3): self-inactivating 3' long terminal repeat (LTR) from HIV-1
    696..764     -  CDS            nef (fragment): NEF_HV1Z2 - Experimental evidence at protein level: Swiss-Prot protein existence level 1. Extracellular Nef protein targets CD4(+) T-lymphocytes for apoptosis by interacting with CXCR4 surface receptors. From Human immunodeficiency virus type 1 group M subtype D (isolate Z2/CDC-Z34) (HIV-1).
    792..1508    -  CDS            Emerald: Emerald is a basic (constitutively fluorescent) green fluorescent protein published in 1998, derived from Aequorea victoria. It is reported to be a very rapidly-maturing weak dimer.
   1544..1877    -  promoter       UbC promoter (fragment): human ubiquitin C promoter
   1954..2088    -  polyA_signal   SV40 poly(A) signal: SV40 polyadenylation signal
   2111..2194    -  CDS            large T antigen (fragment): large T antigen from SV40 (simian virus 40)
   2513..2533    -  CDS            SV40 NLS: nuclear localization signal of SV40 (simian virus 40) large T antigen
   2663..2728    -  intron         small t intron: SV40 (simian virus 40) small t antigen intron
   2730..2804    -  CDS            small t antigen (fragment): SV40 (simian virus 40) small t antigen
   2808..3113    -  CDS            frsA (fragment): FRSA_ECOLI - Also known as yafA. Experimental evidence at protein level: Swiss-Prot protein existence level 1. Catalyzes the hydrolysis of esters (PubMed:15808744). Displays esterase activity toward pNP-butyrate (PubMed:15808744). May stimulate mixed-acid fermentation by acting as a fermentation/respiration switch that down-regulates respiration and up- regulates fermentation rates (PubMed:15169777). From Escherichia coli (strain K12).
   3208..3543    -  CDS            gpt (fragment): XGPT_ECOLI - Also known as gpp, gxu. Experimental evidence at protein level: Swiss-Prot protein existence level 1. Purine salvage pathway enzyme that catalyzes the transfer of the ribosyl-5-phosphate group from 5-phospho-alpha-D-ribose 1- diphosphate (PRPP) to the N9 position of the 6-oxopurines guanine and xanthine to form the corresponding ribonucleotides GMP (guanosine 5'- monophosphate) and XMP (xanthosine 5'-monophosphate), with the release of PPi. To a lesser extent, also acts on hypoxanthine (PubMed:9100006, PubMed:3886014). Does not ribophosphorylate adenine (PubMed:3886014). From Esch
   3543..3662    -  CDS            gpt (fragment): XGPT_ECOLI - Also known as gpp, gxu. Experimental evidence at protein level: Swiss-Prot protein existence level 1. Purine salvage pathway enzyme that catalyzes the transfer of the ribosyl-5-phosphate group from 5-phospho-alpha-D-ribose 1- diphosphate (PRPP) to the N9 position of the 6-oxopurines guanine and xanthine to form the corresponding ribonucleotides GMP (guanosine 5'- monophosphate) and XMP (xanthosine 5'-monophosphate), with the release of PPi. To a lesser extent, also acts on hypoxanthine (PubMed:9100006, PubMed:3886014). Does not ribophosphorylate adenine (PubMed:3886014). From Esch
   3862..4191    -  promoter       SV40 promoter: SV40 enhancer and early promoter
   4198..4254    -  CDS            lacI (fragment): lac repressor; lacI; The lac repressor binds to the lac operator to inhibit transcription in E. coli. This inhibition can be relieved by adding lactose or isopropyl-β-D-thiogalactopyranoside (IPTG).
   4437..5025    -  rep_origin     ori: high-copy-number ColE1/pMB1/pBR322/pUC origin of replication
   5196..6056    -  CDS            AmpR: β-lactamase; bla; confers resistance to ampicillin, carbenicillin, and related antibiotics
   6057..6161    -  promoter       AmpR promoter: bla
   6256..6291    +  CDS            rop (fragment): Rop protein, which maintains plasmids at low copy number; rop
   6393..6441    +  misc_feature   bom (fragment): basis of mobility region from pBR322
   6442..190     -  CDS            TcR (fragment) (across the origin): tetracycline efflux protein; tet; confers resistance to tetracycline
>Addgene plasmid #225945 | pLV-SFFV-myc-ATL2-WPRE-UbC-Emerald | addgene full sequence | sequence record 465270 | Addgene NGS Result
ATGCAAGGAGATGGCGCCCAACAGTCCCCCGGCCACGGGGCCTGCCACCATACCCACGCCGAAACAAGCG
CTCATGAGCCCGAAGTGGCGAGCCCGATCTTCCCCATCGGTGATGTCGGCGATATAGGCGCCAGCAACCG
CACCTGTGGCGCCGGTGATGCCGGCCACGATGCGTCCGGCGTAGAGGATCTGGCTAGCGATGACCCTGCT
GATTGGTTCGCTGACCATTTCCGGGTGCGGGACGGCGTTACCAGAAACTCAGAAGGTTCGTCCAACCAAA
CCGACTCTGACGGCAGTTTACGAGAGAGATGATAGGGTCTGCTTCAGTAAGCCAGATGCTACACAATTAG
GCTTGTACATATTGTCGTTAGAACGCGGCTACAATTAATACATAACCTTATGTATCATACACATACGATT
TAGGTGACACTATAGAATACACGGAATTAATTCTAGATGCTGCTAGAGATTTTCCACACTGACTAAAAGG
GTCTGAGGGATCTCTAGTTACCAGAGTCACACAACAGACGGGCACACACTACTTGAAGCACTCAAGGCAA
GCTTTATTGAGGCTTAAGCAGTGGGTTCCCTAGTTAGCCAGAGAGCTCCCAGGCTCAGATCTGGTCTAAC
CAGAGAGACCCAGTACAAGCAAAAAGCAGATCTTGTCTTCGTTGGGAGTGAATTAGCCCTTCCAGTCCCC
CCTTTTCTTTTAAAAAGTGGCTAAGATCTACAGCTGCCTTGTAAGTCATTGGTCTTAAAGGTACCGAGCT
CGAATTAATTCCCTCGAGTTACTTGTACAGCTCGTCCATGCCGAGAGTGATCCCGGCGGCGGTCACGAAC
TCCAGCAGGACCATGTGATCGCGCTTCTCGTTGGGGTCTTTGCTCAGGGCGGACTGGGTGCTCAGGTAGT
GGTTGTCGGGCAGCAGCACGGGGCCGTCGCCGATGGGGGTGTTCTGCTGGTAGTGGTCGGCGAGCTGCAC
GCTGCCGTCCTCGATGTTGTGGCGGGTCTTGAAGTTCACCTTGATGCCGTTCTTCTGCTTGTCGGCGGTG
ATATAGACCTTGTGGCTGTTGTAGTTGTACTCCAGCTTGTGCCCCAGGATGTTGCCGTCCTCCTTGAAGT
CGATGCCCTTCAGCTCGATGCGGTTCACCAGGGTGTCGCCCTCGAACTTCACCTCGGCGCGGGTCTTGTA
GTTGCCGTCGTCCTTGAAGAAGATGGTGCGCTCCTGGACGTAGCCTTCGGGCATGGCGGACTTGAAGAAG
TCGTGCTGCTTCATGTGGTCGGGGTAGCGGGCGAAGCACTGCACGCCGTAGGTCAAGGTGGTCACGAGGG
TGGGCCAGGGCACGGGCAGCTTGCCGGTGGTGCAGATGAACTTCAGGGTCAGCTTGCCGTAGGTGGCATC
GCCCTCGCCCTCGCCGGACACGCTGAACTTGTGGCCGTTTACGTCGCCGTCCAGCTCGACCAGGATGGGC
ACCACCCCGGTGAACAGCTCCTCGCCCTTGCTCACCATGGTGGCGAATTGATCCGAGCTCGGTACCAAGC
TTCGTCTAACAAAAAAGCCAAAAACGGCCAGAATTTAGCGGACAATTTACTAGTCTAACACTGAAAATTA
CATATTGACCCAAATGATTACATTTCAAAAGGTGCCTAAAAAACTTCACAAAACACACTCGCCAACCCCG
AGCGCATAGTTCAAAACCGGAGCTTCAGCTACTTAAGAAGATAGGTACATAAAACCGACCAAAGAAACTG
ACGCCTCACTTATCCCTCCCCTCACCAGAGGTCCGGCGCCTGTCGATTCAGGAGAGCCTACCCTAGGCCC
GAACCCTGCGTCCTGCGACGGAGAAAAGCCTACCGCACACCTACCGGCAGGTGGCCCACAGGTAATTGGC
AGTGGTAATAGGGTATGGGGTGGGAAGTTTGGGATGATTTTGGTTAGCTTGAGTTATCCAGTTGATCCAG
ACATGATAAGATACATTGATGAGTTTGGACAAACCACAACTAGAATGCAGTGAAAAAAATGCTTTATTTG
TGAAATTTGTGATGCTATTGCTTTATTTGTAACCATTATAAGCTGCAATAAACAAGTTAACAACAACAAT
TGCATTCATTTTATGTTTCAGGTTCAGGGGGAGGTGTGGGAGGTTTTTTAAAGCAAGTAAAACCTCTACA
AATGTGGTATGGCTGATTATGATCTCTAGTCAAGGCACTATACATCAAATATTCCTTATTAACCCCTTTA
CAAATTAAAAAGCTAAAGGTACACAATTTTTGAGCATAGTTATTAATAGCAGACACTCTATGCCTGTGTG
GAGTAAGAAAAAACAGTATGTTATGATTATAACTGTTATGCCTACTTATAAAGGTTACAGAATATTTTTC
CATAATTTTCTTGTATAGCAGTGCAGCTTTTTCCTTTGTGGTGTAAATAGCAAAGCAAGCAAGAGTTCTA
TTACTAAACACAGCATGACTCAAAAAACTTAGCAATTCTGAAGGAAAGTCCTTGGGGTCTTCTACCTTTC
TCTTCTTTTTTGGAGGAGTAGAATGTTGAGAGTCAGCAGTAGCCTCATCATCACTAGATGGCATTTCTTC
TGAGCAAAACAGGTTTTCCTCATTAAAGGCATTCCACCACTGCTCCCATTCATCAGTTCCATAGGTTGGA
ATCTAAAATACACAAACAATTAGAATCAGTAGTTTAACACATTATACACTTAAAAATTTTATATTTACCT
TAGAGCTTTAAATCTCTGTAGGTAGTTTGTCCAATTATGTCACACCACAGAAGTAAGGTTCCTTCACAAA
GATCCGGGGCCCACTCATAAATCCAGTTGCCGCCACGGTAGCCAATCACCGTATCGTATAAATCATCGTC
GGTACGTTCGGCATCGCTCATCACAATACGTGCCTGGACGTCGAGGATTTCGCGTGGGTCAATGCCGCGC
CAGATCCACATCAGACGGTTAATCATGCGATACCAGTGAGGGATGGTTTTACCATCAAGGGCCGACTGCA
CAGGCGGTTGTGCGCCGTGATTAAAGCGGCGGACTAGCGTCGAGGTTTCAGGATGTTTAAAGCGGGGTTT
GAACAGGGTTTCGCTCAGGTTTGCCTGTGTCATGGATGCAGCCTCCAGAATACTTACTGGAAACTATTGT
AACCCGCCTGAAGTTAAAAAGAACAACGCCCGGCAGTGCCAGGCGTTGAAAAGATTAGCGACCGGAGATT
GGCGGGACGAATACGACGCCCATATCCCACGGCTGTTCAATCCAGGTATCTTGCGGGATATCAACAACAT
AGTCATCAACCAGCGGACGACCAGCCGGTTTTGCGAAGATGGTGACAAAGTGCGCTTTTGGATACATTTC
ACGAATCGCAACCGCAGTACCACCGGTATCCACCAGGTCATCAATAACGATGAAGCCTTCGCCATCGCCT
TCTGCGCGTTTCAGCACTTTAAGCTCGCGCTGGTTGTCGTGATCGTAGCTGGAAATACAAACGGTATCGA
CATGACGAATACCCAGTTCACGCGCCAGTAACGCACCCGGTACAGACCGCCACGGCTTACGGCAATAATG
CCTTTCCATTGTTCAGAAGGCATCAGTCGGCTTGCGAGTTTACGTGCATGGATCTGCAACATGTCCCAGG
TGACGATGTATTTTTCGCTCATGTGAAGTGTCCCAGCCTGTTTATCTACGGCTTAAAAAGTGTTCGAGGG
GAAAATAGGTTGCGCGAGATTATAGAGATCTGGCGCACTAAAAACCAGTATTTCACATGAGTCCGCGTCT
TTTTACGCACTGCCTCTCCCTGACGCGGGATAAAGTGGTATTCTCAAACATATCTCGCAAGCCTGTCTTG
TGTCCAAGCTTTTTGCAAAAGCCTAGGCCTCCAAAAAAGCCTCCTCACTACTTCTGGAATAGCTCAGAGG
CCGAGGCGGCCTCGGCCTCTGCATAAATAAAAAAAATTAGTCAGCCATGGGGCGGAGAATGGGCGGAACT
GGGCGGAGTTAGGGGCGGGATGGGCGGAGTTAGGGGCGGGACTATGGTTGCTGACTAATTGAGATGCATG
CTTTGCATACTTCTGCCTGCTGGGGAGCCTGGGGACTTTCCACACCTGGTTGCTGACTAATTGAGATGCA
TGCTTTGCATACTTCTGCCTGCTGGGGAGCCTGGGGACTTTCCACACCCTAACTGACACACATTCCACAG
CTGCATTAATGAATCGGCCAACGCGCGGGGAGAGGCGGTTTGCGTATTGGGCGCTCTTCCGCTTCCTCGC
TCACTGACTCGCTGCGCTCGGTCGTTCGGCTGCGGCGAGCGGTATCAGCTCACTCAAAGGCGGTAATACG
GTTATCCACAGAATCAGGGGATAACGCAGGAAAGAACATGTGAGCAAAAGGCCAGCAAAAGGCCAGGAAC
CGTAAAAAGGCCGCGTTGCTGGCGTTTTTCCATAGGCTCCGCCCCCCTGACGAGCATCACAAAAATCGAC
GCTCAAGTCAGAGGTGGCGAAACCCGACAGGACTATAAAGATACCAGGCGTTTCCCCCTGGAAGCTCCCT
CGTGCGCTCTCCTGTTCCGACCCTGCCGCTTACCGGATACCTGTCCGCCTTTCTCCCTTCGGGAAGCGTG
GCGCTTTCTCATAGCTCACGCTGTAGGTATCTCAGTTCGGTGTAGGTCGTTCGCTCCAAGCTGGGCTGTG
TGCACGAACCCCCCGTTCAGCCCGACCGCTGCGCCTTATCCGGTAACTATCGTCTTGAGTCCAACCCGGT
AAGACACGACTTATCGCCACTGGCAGCAGCCACTGGTAACAGGATTAGCAGAGCGAGGTATGTAGGCGGT
GCTACAGAGTTCTTGAAGTGGTGGCCTAACTACGGCTACACTAGAAGAACAGTATTTGGTATCTGCGCTC
TGCTGAAGCCAGTTACCTTCGGAAAAAGAGTTGGTAGCTCTTGATCCGGCAAACAAACCACCGCTGGTAG
CGGTGGTTTTTTTGTTTGCAAGCAGCAGATTACGCGCAGAAAAAAAGGATCTCAAGAAGATCCTTTGATC
TTTTCTACGGGGTCTGACGCTCAGTGGAACGAAAACTCACGTTAAGGGATTTTGGTCATGAGATTATCAA
AAAGGATCTTCACCTAGATCCTTTTAAATTAAAAATGAAGTTTTAAATCAATCTAAAGTATATATGAGTA
AACTTGGTCTGACAGTTACCAATGCTTAATCAGTGAGGCACCTATCTCAGCGATCTGTCTATTTCGTTCA
TCCATAGTTGCCTGACTCCCCGTCGTGTAGATAACTACGATACGGGAGGGCTTACCATCTGGCCCCAGTG
CTGCAATGATACCGCGAGACCCACGCTCACCGGCTCCAGATTTATCAGCAATAAACCAGCCAGCCGGAAG
GGCCGAGCGCAGAAGTGGTCCTGCAACTTTATCCGCCTCCATCCAGTCTATTAATTGTTGCCGGGAAGCT
AGAGTAAGTAGTTCGCCAGTTAATAGTTTGCGCAACGTTGTTGCCATTGCTACAGGCATCGTGGTGTCAC
GCTCGTCGTTTGGTATGGCTTCATTCAGCTCCGGTTCCCAACGATCAAGGCGAGTTACATGATCCCCCAT
GTTGTGCAAAAAAGCGGTTAGCTCCTTCGGTCCTCCGATCGTTGTCAGAAGTAAGTTGGCCGCAGTGTTA
TCACTCATGGTTATGGCAGCACTGCATAATTCTCTTACTGTCATGCCATCCGTAAGATGCTTTTCTGTGA
CTGGTGAGTACTCAACCAAGTCATTCTGAGAATAGTGTATGCGGCGACCGAGTTGCTCTTGCCCGGCGTC
AATACGGGATAATACCGCGCCACATAGCAGAACTTTAAAAGTGCTCATCATTGGAAAACGTTCTTCGGGG
CGAAAACTCTCAAGGATCTTACCGCTGTTGAGATCCAGTTCGATGTAACCCACTCGTGCACCCAACTGAT
CTTCAGCATCTTTTACTTTCACCAGCGTTTCTGGGTGAGCAAAAACAGGAAGGCAAAATGCCGCAAAAAA
GGGAATAAGGGCGACACGGAAATGTTGAATACTCATACTCTTCCTTTTTCAATATTATTGAAGCATTTAT
CAGGGTTATTGTCTCATGAGCGGATACATATTTGAATGTATTTAGAAAAATAAACAAATAGGGGTTCCGC
GCACATTTCCCCGAAAAGTGCCACCTGACGTCTAAGAAACCATTATTATCATGACATTAACCTATAAAAA
TAGGCGTATCACGAGGCCCTTTCGTCTCGCGCGTTTCGGTGATGACGGTGAAAACCTCTGACACATGCAG
CTCCCGGAGACGGTCACAGCTTGTCTGTAAGCGGATGCCGGGAGCAGACAAGCCCGTCAGGGCGCGTCAG
CGGGTGTTGGCGGGTGTCGGGGCTGGCTTAACTATGCGGCATCAGAGCAGATTGTACTGAGAGTGCACCA
TTCGACGCTCTCCCTTATGCGACTCCTGCATTAGGAAGCAGCCCAGTAGTAGGTTGAGGCCGTTGAGCAC
CGCCGCCGCAAGGAATGGTGC
