Features (pLannotate 1.2.2; 34 found; start..end, strand, type, name):
     48..305     +  LTR            5' LTR (truncated): truncated 5' long terminal repeat (LTR) from HIV-1
    352..477     +  misc_feature   HIV-1 Ψ: packaging signal of human immunodeficiency virus type 1
    461..799     +  CDS            HIV-1 gag (fragment): gag protein from human immunodeficiency virus 1; gag
    974..1207    +  misc_feature   RRE: The Rev response element (RRE) of HIV-1 allows for Rev-dependent mRNA export from the nucleus to the cytoplasm.
   1584..1684    +  CDS            Rev (fragment): human immunodeficiency virus 1 (HIV-1) Rev protein; rev; enhances nuclear export of unspliced and incompletely spliced viral mRNAs
   1721..1838    +  misc_feature   cPPT/CTS: central polypurine tract and central termination sequence of HIV-1
   1875..1907    -  misc_feature   MCS (fragment): pBluescript multiple cloning site
   1991..2398    +  promoter       SFFV promoter: spleen focus-forming virus long terminal repeat (LTR) promoter
   2453..4084    +  CDS            ATL2 (fragment): ATLA2_HUMAN - Also known as ARL6IP2. Experimental evidence at protein level: Swiss-Prot protein existence level 1. GTPase tethering membranes through formation of trans- homooligomers and mediating homotypic fusion of endoplasmic reticulum membranes. Functions in endoplasmic reticulum tubular network biogenesis (PubMed:18270207, PubMed:19665976, PubMed:27619977). From Homo sapiens (Human).
   4219..4249    +  misc_feature   MCS (fragment): pUC18/19 multiple cloning site
   4250..4268    +  misc_feature   MCS (fragment): pBluescript multiple cloning site
   4268..4773    +  misc_feature   WPRE (fragment): woodchuck hepatitis virus posttranscriptional regulatory element
   4766..5952    +  promoter       UbC promoter: human ubiquitin C promoter
   5988..6704    +  CDS            Emerald: Emerald is a basic (constitutively fluorescent) green fluorescent protein published in 1998, derived from Aequorea victoria. It is reported to be a very rapidly-maturing weak dimer.
   6732..6800    +  CDS            nef (fragment): NEF_HV1Z2 - Experimental evidence at protein level: Swiss-Prot protein existence level 1. Extracellular Nef protein targets CD4(+) T-lymphocytes for apoptosis by interacting with CXCR4 surface receptors. From Human immunodeficiency virus type 1 group M subtype D (isolate Z2/CDC-Z34) (HIV-1).
   6802..7035    +  LTR            3' LTR (ΔU3): self-inactivating 3' long terminal repeat (LTR) from HIV-1
   7060..7078    -  promoter       SP6 promoter: promoter for bacteriophage SP6 RNA polymerase
   7306..7585    +  CDS            TcR (fragment): tetracycline efflux protein; tet; confers resistance to tetracycline
   7586..7634    -  misc_feature   bom (fragment): basis of mobility region from pBR322
   7736..7771    -  CDS            rop (fragment): Rop protein, which maintains plasmids at low copy number; rop
   7866..7970    +  promoter       AmpR promoter: bla
   7971..8831    +  CDS            AmpR: β-lactamase; bla; confers resistance to ampicillin, carbenicillin, and related antibiotics
   9002..9590    +  rep_origin     ori: high-copy-number ColE1/pMB1/pBR322/pUC origin of replication
   9773..9829    +  CDS            lacI (fragment): lac repressor; lacI; The lac repressor binds to the lac operator to inhibit transcription in E. coli. This inhibition can be relieved by adding lactose or isopropyl-β-D-thiogalactopyranoside (IPTG).
   9836..10165   +  promoter       SV40 promoter: SV40 enhancer and early promoter
  10365..10484   +  CDS            gpt (fragment): XGPT_ECOLI - Also known as gpp, gxu. Experimental evidence at protein level: Swiss-Prot protein existence level 1. Purine salvage pathway enzyme that catalyzes the transfer of the ribosyl-5-phosphate group from 5-phospho-alpha-D-ribose 1- diphosphate (PRPP) to the N9 position of the 6-oxopurines guanine and xanthine to form the corresponding ribonucleotides GMP (guanosine 5'- monophosphate) and XMP (xanthosine 5'-monophosphate), with the release of PPi. To a lesser extent, also acts on hypoxanthine (PubMed:9100006, PubMed:3886014). Does not ribophosphorylate adenine (PubMed:3886014). From Esch
  10484..10819   +  CDS            gpt (fragment): XGPT_ECOLI - Also known as gpp, gxu. Experimental evidence at protein level: Swiss-Prot protein existence level 1. Purine salvage pathway enzyme that catalyzes the transfer of the ribosyl-5-phosphate group from 5-phospho-alpha-D-ribose 1- diphosphate (PRPP) to the N9 position of the 6-oxopurines guanine and xanthine to form the corresponding ribonucleotides GMP (guanosine 5'- monophosphate) and XMP (xanthosine 5'-monophosphate), with the release of PPi. To a lesser extent, also acts on hypoxanthine (PubMed:9100006, PubMed:3886014). Does not ribophosphorylate adenine (PubMed:3886014). From Esch
  10914..11219   +  CDS            frsA (fragment): FRSA_ECOLI - Also known as yafA. Experimental evidence at protein level: Swiss-Prot protein existence level 1. Catalyzes the hydrolysis of esters (PubMed:15808744). Displays esterase activity toward pNP-butyrate (PubMed:15808744). May stimulate mixed-acid fermentation by acting as a fermentation/respiration switch that down-regulates respiration and up- regulates fermentation rates (PubMed:15169777). From Escherichia coli (strain K12).
  11223..11297   +  CDS            small t antigen (fragment): SV40 (simian virus 40) small t antigen
  11299..11364   +  intron         small t intron: SV40 (simian virus 40) small t antigen intron
  11494..11514   +  CDS            SV40 NLS: nuclear localization signal of SV40 (simian virus 40) large T antigen
  11833..11916   +  CDS            large T antigen (fragment): large T antigen from SV40 (simian virus 40)
  11939..12073   +  polyA_signal   SV40 poly(A) signal: SV40 polyadenylation signal
  12241..12569   +  LTR            3' LTR (fragment): 3' long terminal repeat (LTR) from HIV-1
>Addgene plasmid #225945 | pLV-SFFV-myc-ATL2-WPRE-UbC-Emerald | addgene full sequence | sequence record 500704 | Addgene NGS Result
TGATATCGAGCTTGCTACAAGGGACTTTCCGCTGGGGACTTTCCAGGGAGGCGTGGCCTGGGCGGGACTG
GGGAGTGGCGAGCCCTCAGATCCTGCATATAAGCAGCTGCTTTTTGCCTGTACTGGGTCTCTCTGGTTAG
ACCAGATCTGAGCCTGGGAGCTCTCTGGCTAACTAGGGAACCCACTGCTTAAGCCTCAATAAAGCTTGCC
TTGAGTGCTTCAAGTAGTGTGTGCCCGTCTGTTGTGTGACTCTGGTAACTAGAGATCCCTCAGACCCTTT
TAGTCAGTGTGGAAAATCTCTAGCAGTGGCGCCCGAACAGGGACTTGAAAGCGAAAGGGAAACCAGAGGA
GCTCTCTCGACGCAGGACTCGGCTTGCTGAAGCGCGCACGGCAAGAGGCGAGGGGCGGCGACTGGTGAGT
ACGCCAAAAATTTTGACTAGCGGAGGCTAGAAGGAGAGAGATGGGTGCGAGAGCGTCAGTATTAAGCGGG
GGAGAATTAGATCGCGATGGGAAAAAATTCGGTTAAGGCCAGGGGGAAAGAAAAAATATAAATTAAAACA
TATAGTATGGGCAAGCAGGGAGCTAGAACGATTCGCAGTTAATCCTGGCCTGTTAGAAACATCAGAAGGC
TGTAGACAAATACTGGGACAGCTACAACCATCCCTTCAGACAGGATCAGAAGAACTTAGATCATTATATA
ATACAGTAGCAACCCTCTATTGTGTGCATCAAAGGATAGAGATAAAAGACACCAAGGAAGCTTTAGACAA
GATAGAGGAAGAGCAAAACAAAAGTAAGACCACCGCACAGCAAGCGGCCGGCCGCTGATCTTCAGACCTG
GAGGAGGAGATATGAGGGACAATTGGAGAAGTGAATTATATAAATATAAAGTAGTAAAAATTGAACCATT
AGGAGTAGCACCCACCAAGGCAAAGAGAAGAGTGGTGCAGAGAGAAAAAAGAGCAGTGGGAATAGGAGCT
TTGTTCCTTGGGTTCTTGGGAGCAGCAGGAAGCACTATGGGCGCAGCGTCAATGACGCTGACGGTACAGG
CCAGACAATTATTGTCTGGTATAGTGCAGCAGCAGAACAATTTGCTGAGGGCTATTGAGGCGCAACAGCA
TCTGTTGCAACTCACAGTCTGGGGCATCAAGCAGCTCCAGGCAAGAATCCTGGCTGTGGAAAGATACCTA
AAGGATCAACAGCTCCTGGGGATTTGGGGTTGCTCTGGAAAACTCATTTGCACCACTGCTGTGCCTTGGA
ATGCTAGTTGGAGTAATAAATCTCTGGAACAGATTTGGAATCACACGACCTGGATGGAGTGGGACAGAGA
AATTAACAATTACACAAGCTTAATACACTCCTTAATTGAAGAATCGCAAAACCAGCAAGAAAAGAATGAA
CAAGAATTATTGGAATTAGATAAATGGGCAAGTTTGTGGAATTGGTTTAACATAACAAATTGGCTGTGGT
ATATAAAATTATTCATAATGATAGTAGGAGGCTTGGTAGGTTTAAGAATAGTTTTTGCTGTACTTTCTAT
AGTGAATAGAGTTAGGCAGGGATATTCACCATTATCGTTTCAGACCCACCTCCCAACCCCGAGGGGACCC
GACAGGCCCGAAGGAATAGAAGAAGAAGGTGGAGAGAGAGACAGAGACAGATCCATTCGATTAGTGAACG
GATCTCGACGGTATCGCCAAATGGCAGTATTCATCCACAATTTTAAAAGAAAAGGGGGGATTGGGGGGTA
CAGTGCAGGGGAAAGAATAGTAGACATAATAGCAACAGACATACAAACTAAAGAATTACAAAAACAAATT
ACAAAAATTCAAAATTTTCGGGTTTATTACAGGGACAGCAGAGATCCAGTTTGGATCGATAAGCTTGATA
TCGAATTCCTGCAGCCCCGATAAAATAAAAGATTTTATTTAGTCTCCAGAAAAAGGGGGGAATGAAAGAC
CCCACCTGTAGGTTTGGCAAGCTAGCTGCAGTAACGCCATTTTGCAAGGCATGGAAAAATACCAAACCAA
GAATAGAGAAGTTCAGATCAAGGGCGGGTACATGAAAATAGCTAACGTTGGGCCAAACAGGATATCTGCG
GTGAGCAGTTTCGGCCCCGGCCCGGGGCCAAGAACAGATGGTCACCGCAGTTTCGGCCCCGGCCCGAGGC
CAAGAACAGATGGTCCCCAGATATGGCCCAACCCTCAGCAGTTTCTTAAGACCCATCAGATGTTTCCAGG
CTCCCCCAAGGACCTGAAATGACCCTGCGCCTTATTTGAATTAACCAATCAGCCTGCTTCTCGCTTCTGT
TCGCGCGCTTCTGCTTCCCGAGCTCTATAAAAGAGCTCACAACCCCTCACTCGGCGCGCCAGTCCTCCGA
CAGACTGAGTCGCCCGGGGGGGATCCACCGGTCGCCACCATGGAACAAAAACTCATCTCAGAAGAGGATC
TGATGGCGGAGGGGGACGAGGCAGCGCGAGGGCAGCAACCGCACCAGGGGCTGTGGCGCCGGCGACGGAC
CAGCGACCCAAGCGCCGCGGTTAACCACGTCTCGTCCACGACCTCCCTAGGTGAGAATTATGAAGATGAT
GACCTAGTAAATTCTGATGAGGTTATGAAGAAACCATGTCCAGTACAGATTGTTCTTGCTCATGAAGATG
ACCATAACTTTGAACTTGATGAAGAAGCTTTGGAGCAGATATTGCTACAGGAGCACATACGAGATCTTAA
CATAGTAGTGGTATCTGTGGCAGGAGCTTTTCGTAAAGGGAAGTCATTTCTACTGGACTTCATGCTTAGA
TACATGTATAATAAGGATTCTCAAAGTTGGATTGGTGGAAACAATGAACCATTGACAGGCTTTACATGGC
GAGGTGGCTGTGAAAGAGAAACAACAGGCATACAAGTTTGGAATGAAGTATTTGTGATTGACAGACCTAA
TGGAACTAAAGTTGCTGTGCTGCTTATGGATACCCAGGGTGCCTTTGATAGCCAGTCAACTATCAAAGAC
TGTGCAACGGTGTTTGCTCTGAGCACTATGACTAGCTCTGTCCAGGTATATAATCTGTCTCAGAATATTC
AAGAAGATGATCTTCAACATTTGCAATTATTTACAGAGTATGGAAGACTTGCGATGGAAGAAATCTACCA
GAAACCATTTCAGACATTAATGTTTTTGATTCGAGATTGGAGCTATCCTTATGAACATTCATATGGTTTG
GAAGGTGGAAAGCAATTTCTTGAAAAGAGATTACAGGTAAAACAAAATCAACATGAAGAGCTTCAGAATG
TAAGGAAGCACATACACAATTGTTTCTCAAATCTTGGTTGCTTCCTTTTGCCACATCCTGGTCTTAAAGT
TGCAACTAATCCTAGTTTTGATGGGAGATTGAAAGATATTGATGAAGACTTTAAACGAGAGCTTCGAAAT
CTGGTTCCATTGCTGCTTGCCCCTGAAAATTTGGTAGAAAAAGAGATAAGTGGATCTAAAGTCACTTGTA
GAGATCTTGTAGAATATTTTAAGGCTTACATCAAAATCTATCAAGGAGAAGAACTTCCACATCCAAAGTC
CATGCTTCAGGCAACAGCTGAAGCTAATAATCTTGCTGCAGTAGCAGGAGCAAGAGATACCTATTGTAAA
AGTATGGAACAGGTATGTGGAGGGGACAAGCCTTACATTGCACCTTCAGATCTGGAGCGAAAACACTTGG
ATCTCAAGGAAGTGGCGATAAAACAATTTCGTTCAGTAAAAAAGATGGGTGGAGATGAGTTCTGCCGTCG
TTATCAGGACCAGCTTGAAGCTGAAATTGAAGAAACCTATGCAAATTTTATAAAGCACAATGATGGCAAA
AATATCTTCTATGCTGCTCGTACCCCAGCCACACTGTTTGCGGTCATGTTTGCTATGTATATAATCTCAG
GACTGACTGGCTTCATTGGCCTAAACTCTATAGCTGTCTTGTGTAACCTTGTCATGGGGTTAGCACTGAT
ATTTCTTTGTACTTGGGCATATGTTAAATACTCTGGGGAGTTCAGAGAAATTGGAACAGTGATTGATCAG
ATTGCTGAAACACTATGGGAACAGAGGAGTCCCAGGAAGGTGTTTTCCAAACTGTTTGAAGTTACTAGAC
GTCGAATGGTTCACCGTGCTCTTTCATCAGCACAGCGACAGAGACTGTCATCCAACAATAACAAGAAGAA
AAATTAGAGCGGCCGCGACTCTAGAGTCGACCTGCAGGCATGCAAGCTTGATATCAAGCTTATCGATAAT
CAACCTCTGGATTACAAAATTTGTGAAAGATTGACTGGTATTCTTAACTATGTTGCTCCTTTTACGCTAT
GTGGATACGCTGCTTTAATGCCTTTGTATCATGCTATTGCTTCCCGTATGGCTTTCATTTTCTCCTCCTT
GTATAAATCCTGGTTGCTGTCTCTTTATGAGGAGTTGTGGCCCGTTGTCAGGCAACGTGGCGTGGTGTGC
ACTGTGTTTGCTGACGCAACCCCCACTGGTTGGGGCATTGCCACCACCTGTCAGCTCCTTTCCGGGACTT
TCGCTTTCCCCCTCCCTATTGCCACGGCGGAACTCATCGCCGCCTGCCTTGCCCGCTGCTGGACAGGGGC
TCGGCTGTTGGGCACTGACAATTCCGTGGTGTTGTCGGGGAAATCATCGTCCTTTCCTTGGCTGCTCGCC
TGTGTTGCCACCTGGATTCTGCGCGGGACGTCCTTCTGCTACGTCCCTTCGGCCCTCAATCCAGCGGACC
TTCCTTCCCGCGGGCGCCCCCCTCCTCACGGCGAGCGCTGCCACGTCAGACGAAGGGCGCAGCGAGCGTC
CTGATCCTTCCGCCCGGACGCTCAGGACAGCGGCCCGCTGCTCATAAGACTCGGCCTTAGAACCCCAGTA
TCAGCAGAAGGACATTTTAGGACGGGACTTGGGTGACTCTAGGGCACTGGTTTTCTTTCCAGAGAGCGGA
ACAGGCGAGGAAAAGTAGTCCCTTCTCGGCGATTCTGCGGAGGGATCTCCGTGGGGCGGTGAACGCCGAT
GATTATATAAGGACGCGCCGGGTGTGGCACAGCTAGTTCCGTCGCAGCCGGGATTTGGGTCGCGGTTCTT
GTTTGTGGATCGCTGTGATCGTCACTTGGTGAGTAGCGGGCTGCTGGGCTGGCCGGGGCTTTCGTGGCCG
CCGGGCCGCTCGGTGGGACGGAAGCGTGTGGAGAGACCGCCAAGGGCTGTAGTCTGGGTCCGCGAGCAAG
GTTGCCCTGAACTGGGGGTTGGGGGGAGCGCAGCAAAATGGCGGCTGTTCCCGAGTCTTGAATGGAAGAC
GCTTGTGAGGCGGGCTGTGAGGTCGTTGAAACAAGGTGGGGGGCATGGTGGGCGGCAAGAACCCAAGGTC
TTGAGGCCTTCGCTAATGCGGGAAAGCTCTTATTCGGGTGAGATGGGCTGGGGCACCATCTGGGGACCCT
GACGTGAAGTTTGTCACTGACTGGAGAACTCGGTTTGTCGTCTGTTGCGGGGGCGGCAGTTATGGCGGTG
CCGTTGGGCAGTGCACCCGTACCTTTGGGAGCGCGCGCCCTCGTCGTGTCGTGACGTCACCCGTTCTGTT
GGCTTATAATGCAGGGTGGGGCCACCTGCCGGTAGGTGTGCGGTAGGCTTTTCTCCGTCGCAGGACGCAG
GGTTCGGGCCTAGGGTAGGCTCTCCTGAATCGACAGGCGCCGGACCTCTGGTGAGGGGAGGGATAAGTGA
GGCGTCAGTTTCTTTGGTCGGTTTTATGTACCTATCTTCTTAAGTAGCTGAAGCTCCGGTTTTGAACTAT
GCGCTCGGGGTTGGCGAGTGTGTTTTGTGAAGTTTTTTAGGCACCTTTTGAAATGTAATCATTTGGGTCA
ATATGTAATTTTCAGTGTTAGACTAGTAAATTGTCCGCTAAATTCTGGCCGTTTTTGGCTTTTTTGTTAG
ACGAAGCTTGGTACCGAGCTCGGATCAATTCGCCACCATGGTGAGCAAGGGCGAGGAGCTGTTCACCGGG
GTGGTGCCCATCCTGGTCGAGCTGGACGGCGACGTAAACGGCCACAAGTTCAGCGTGTCCGGCGAGGGCG
AGGGCGATGCCACCTACGGCAAGCTGACCCTGAAGTTCATCTGCACCACCGGCAAGCTGCCCGTGCCCTG
GCCCACCCTCGTGACCACCTTGACCTACGGCGTGCAGTGCTTCGCCCGCTACCCCGACCACATGAAGCAG
CACGACTTCTTCAAGTCCGCCATGCCCGAAGGCTACGTCCAGGAGCGCACCATCTTCTTCAAGGACGACG
GCAACTACAAGACCCGCGCCGAGGTGAAGTTCGAGGGCGACACCCTGGTGAACCGCATCGAGCTGAAGGG
CATCGACTTCAAGGAGGACGGCAACATCCTGGGGCACAAGCTGGAGTACAACTACAACAGCCACAAGGTC
TATATCACCGCCGACAAGCAGAAGAACGGCATCAAGGTGAACTTCAAGACCCGCCACAACATCGAGGACG
GCAGCGTGCAGCTCGCCGACCACTACCAGCAGAACACCCCCATCGGCGACGGCCCCGTGCTGCTGCCCGA
CAACCACTACCTGAGCACCCAGTCCGCCCTGAGCAAAGACCCCAACGAGAAGCGCGATCACATGGTCCTG
CTGGAGTTCGTGACCGCCGCCGGGATCACTCTCGGCATGGACGAGCTGTACAAGTAACTCGAGGGAATTA
ATTCGAGCTCGGTACCTTTAAGACCAATGACTTACAAGGCAGCTGTAGATCTTAGCCACTTTTTAAAAGA
AAAGGGGGGACTGGAAGGGCTAATTCACTCCCAACGAAGACAAGATCTGCTTTTTGCTTGTACTGGGTCT
CTCTGGTTAGACCAGATCTGAGCCTGGGAGCTCTCTGGCTAACTAGGGAACCCACTGCTTAAGCCTCAAT
AAAGCTTGCCTTGAGTGCTTCAAGTAGTGTGTGCCCGTCTGTTGTGTGACTCTGGTAACTAGAGATCCCT
CAGACCCTTTTAGTCAGTGTGGAAAATCTCTAGCAGCATCTAGAATTAATTCCGTGTATTCTATAGTGTC
ACCTAAATCGTATGTGTATGATACATAAGGTTATGTATTAATTGTAGCCGCGTTCTAACGACAATATGTA
CAAGCCTAATTGTGTAGCATCTGGCTTACTGAAGCAGACCCTATCATCTCTCTCGTAAACTGCCGTCAGA
GTCGGTTTGGTTGGACGAACCTTCTGAGTTTCTGGTAACGCCGTCCCGCACCCGGAAATGGTCAGCGAAC
CAATCAGCAGGGTCATCGCTAGCCAGATCCTCTACGCCGGACGCATCGTGGCCGGCATCACCGGCGCCAC
AGGTGCGGTTGCTGGCGCCTATATCGCCGACATCACCGATGGGGAAGATCGGGCTCGCCACTTCGGGCTC
ATGAGCGCTTGTTTCGGCGTGGGTATGGTGGCAGGCCCCGTGGCCGGGGGACTGTTGGGCGCCATCTCCT
TGCATGCACCATTCCTTGCGGCGGCGGTGCTCAACGGCCTCAACCTACTACTGGGCTGCTTCCTAATGCA
GGAGTCGCATAAGGGAGAGCGTCGAATGGTGCACTCTCAGTACAATCTGCTCTGATGCCGCATAGTTAAG
CCAGCCCCGACACCCGCCAACACCCGCTGACGCGCCCTGACGGGCTTGTCTGCTCCCGGCATCCGCTTAC
AGACAAGCTGTGACCGTCTCCGGGAGCTGCATGTGTCAGAGGTTTTCACCGTCATCACCGAAACGCGCGA
GACGAAAGGGCCTCGTGATACGCCTATTTTTATAGGTTAATGTCATGATAATAATGGTTTCTTAGACGTC
AGGTGGCACTTTTCGGGGAAATGTGCGCGGAACCCCTATTTGTTTATTTTTCTAAATACATTCAAATATG
TATCCGCTCATGAGACAATAACCCTGATAAATGCTTCAATAATATTGAAAAAGGAAGAGTATGAGTATTC
AACATTTCCGTGTCGCCCTTATTCCCTTTTTTGCGGCATTTTGCCTTCCTGTTTTTGCTCACCCAGAAAC
GCTGGTGAAAGTAAAAGATGCTGAAGATCAGTTGGGTGCACGAGTGGGTTACATCGAACTGGATCTCAAC
AGCGGTAAGATCCTTGAGAGTTTTCGCCCCGAAGAACGTTTTCCAATGATGAGCACTTTTAAAGTTCTGC
TATGTGGCGCGGTATTATCCCGTATTGACGCCGGGCAAGAGCAACTCGGTCGCCGCATACACTATTCTCA
GAATGACTTGGTTGAGTACTCACCAGTCACAGAAAAGCATCTTACGGATGGCATGACAGTAAGAGAATTA
TGCAGTGCTGCCATAACCATGAGTGATAACACTGCGGCCAACTTACTTCTGACAACGATCGGAGGACCGA
AGGAGCTAACCGCTTTTTTGCACAACATGGGGGATCATGTAACTCGCCTTGATCGTTGGGAACCGGAGCT
GAATGAAGCCATACCAAACGACGAGCGTGACACCACGATGCCTGTAGCAATGGCAACAACGTTGCGCAAA
CTATTAACTGGCGAACTACTTACTCTAGCTTCCCGGCAACAATTAATAGACTGGATGGAGGCGGATAAAG
TTGCAGGACCACTTCTGCGCTCGGCCCTTCCGGCTGGCTGGTTTATTGCTGATAAATCTGGAGCCGGTGA
GCGTGGGTCTCGCGGTATCATTGCAGCACTGGGGCCAGATGGTAAGCCCTCCCGTATCGTAGTTATCTAC
ACGACGGGGAGTCAGGCAACTATGGATGAACGAAATAGACAGATCGCTGAGATAGGTGCCTCACTGATTA
AGCATTGGTAACTGTCAGACCAAGTTTACTCATATATACTTTAGATTGATTTAAAACTTCATTTTTAATT
TAAAAGGATCTAGGTGAAGATCCTTTTTGATAATCTCATGACCAAAATCCCTTAACGTGAGTTTTCGTTC
CACTGAGCGTCAGACCCCGTAGAAAAGATCAAAGGATCTTCTTGAGATCCTTTTTTTCTGCGCGTAATCT
GCTGCTTGCAAACAAAAAAACCACCGCTACCAGCGGTGGTTTGTTTGCCGGATCAAGAGCTACCAACTCT
TTTTCCGAAGGTAACTGGCTTCAGCAGAGCGCAGATACCAAATACTGTTCTTCTAGTGTAGCCGTAGTTA
GGCCACCACTTCAAGAACTCTGTAGCACCGCCTACATACCTCGCTCTGCTAATCCTGTTACCAGTGGCTG
CTGCCAGTGGCGATAAGTCGTGTCTTACCGGGTTGGACTCAAGACGATAGTTACCGGATAAGGCGCAGCG
GTCGGGCTGAACGGGGGGTTCGTGCACACAGCCCAGCTTGGAGCGAACGACCTACACCGAACTGAGATAC
CTACAGCGTGAGCTATGAGAAAGCGCCACGCTTCCCGAAGGGAGAAAGGCGGACAGGTATCCGGTAAGCG
GCAGGGTCGGAACAGGAGAGCGCACGAGGGAGCTTCCAGGGGGAAACGCCTGGTATCTTTATAGTCCTGT
CGGGTTTCGCCACCTCTGACTTGAGCGTCGATTTTTGTGATGCTCGTCAGGGGGGCGGAGCCTATGGAAA
AACGCCAGCAACGCGGCCTTTTTACGGTTCCTGGCCTTTTGCTGGCCTTTTGCTCACATGTTCTTTCCTG
CGTTATCCCCTGATTCTGTGGATAACCGTATTACCGCCTTTGAGTGAGCTGATACCGCTCGCCGCAGCCG
AACGACCGAGCGCAGCGAGTCAGTGAGCGAGGAAGCGGAAGAGCGCCCAATACGCAAACCGCCTCTCCCC
GCGCGTTGGCCGATTCATTAATGCAGCTGTGGAATGTGTGTCAGTTAGGGTGTGGAAAGTCCCCAGGCTC
CCCAGCAGGCAGAAGTATGCAAAGCATGCATCTCAATTAGTCAGCAACCAGGTGTGGAAAGTCCCCAGGC
TCCCCAGCAGGCAGAAGTATGCAAAGCATGCATCTCAATTAGTCAGCAACCATAGTCCCGCCCCTAACTC
CGCCCATCCCGCCCCTAACTCCGCCCAGTTCCGCCCATTCTCCGCCCCATGGCTGACTAATTTTTTTTAT
TTATGCAGAGGCCGAGGCCGCCTCGGCCTCTGAGCTATTCCAGAAGTAGTGAGGAGGCTTTTTTGGAGGC
CTAGGCTTTTGCAAAAAGCTTGGACACAAGACAGGCTTGCGAGATATGTTTGAGAATACCACTTTATCCC
GCGTCAGGGAGAGGCAGTGCGTAAAAAGACGCGGACTCATGTGAAATACTGGTTTTTAGTGCGCCAGATC
TCTATAATCTCGCGCAACCTATTTTCCCCTCGAACACTTTTTAAGCCGTAGATAAACAGGCTGGGACACT
TCACATGAGCGAAAAATACATCGTCACCTGGGACATGTTGCAGATCCATGCACGTAAACTCGCAAGCCGA
CTGATGCCTTCTGAACAATGGAAAGGCATTATTGCCGTAAGCCGTGGCGGTCTGTACCGGGTGCGTTACT
GGCGCGTGAACTGGGTATTCGTCATGTCGATACCGTTTGTATTTCCAGCTACGATCACGACAACCAGCGC
GAGCTTAAAGTGCTGAAACGCGCAGAAGGCGATGGCGAAGGCTTCATCGTTATTGATGACCTGGTGGATA
CCGGTGGTACTGCGGTTGCGATTCGTGAAATGTATCCAAAAGCGCACTTTGTCACCATCTTCGCAAAACC
GGCTGGTCGTCCGCTGGTTGATGACTATGTTGTTGATATCCCGCAAGATACCTGGATTGAACAGCCGTGG
GATATGGGCGTCGTATTCGTCCCGCCAATCTCCGGTCGCTAATCTTTTCAACGCCTGGCACTGCCGGGCG
TTGTTCTTTTTAACTTCAGGCGGGTTACAATAGTTTCCAGTAAGTATTCTGGAGGCTGCATCCATGACAC
AGGCAAACCTGAGCGAAACCCTGTTCAAACCCCGCTTTAAACATCCTGAAACCTCGACGCTAGTCCGCCG
CTTTAATCACGGCGCACAACCGCCTGTGCAGTCGGCCCTTGATGGTAAAACCATCCCTCACTGGTATCGC
ATGATTAACCGTCTGATGTGGATCTGGCGCGGCATTGACCCACGCGAAATCCTCGACGTCCAGGCACGTA
TTGTGATGAGCGATGCCGAACGTACCGACGATGATTTATACGATACGGTGATTGGCTACCGTGGCGGCAA
CTGGATTTATGAGTGGGCCCCGGATCTTTGTGAAGGAACCTTACTTCTGTGGTGTGACATAATTGGACAA
ACTACCTACAGAGATTTAAAGCTCTAAGGTAAATATAAAATTTTTAAGTGTATAATGTGTTAAACTACTG
ATTCTAATTGTTTGTGTATTTTAGATTCCAACCTATGGAACTGATGAATGGGAGCAGTGGTGGAATGCCT
TTAATGAGGAAAACCTGTTTTGCTCAGAAGAAATGCCATCTAGTGATGATGAGGCTACTGCTGACTCTCA
ACATTCTACTCCTCCAAAAAAGAAGAGAAAGGTAGAAGACCCCAAGGACTTTCCTTCAGAATTGCTAAGT
TTTTTGAGTCATGCTGTGTTTAGTAATAGAACTCTTGCTTGCTTTGCTATTTACACCACAAAGGAAAAAG
CTGCACTGCTATACAAGAAAATTATGGAAAAATATTCTGTAACCTTTATAAGTAGGCATAACAGTTATAA
TCATAACATACTGTTTTTTCTTACTCCACACAGGCATAGAGTGTCTGCTATTAATAACTATGCTCAAAAA
TTGTGTACCTTTAGCTTTTTAATTTGTAAAGGGGTTAATAAGGAATATTTGATGTATAGTGCCTTGACTA
GAGATCATAATCAGCCATACCACATTTGTAGAGGTTTTACTTGCTTTAAAAAACCTCCCACACCTCCCCC
TGAACCTGAAACATAAAATGAATGCAATTGTTGTTGTTAACTTGTTTATTGCAGCTTATAATGGTTACAA
ATAAAGCAATAGCATCACAAATTTCACAAATAAAGCATTTTTTTCACTGCATTCTAGTTGTGGTTTGTCC
AAACTCATCAATGTATCTTATCATGTCTGGATCAACTGGATAACTCAAGCTAACCAAAATCATCCCAAAC
TTCCCACCCCATACCCTATTACCACTGCCAATTACCTGTGGTTTCATTTACTCTAAACCTGTGATTCCTC
TGAATTATTTTCATTTTAAAGAAATTGTATTTGTTAAATATGTACTACAAACTTAGTAGTTGGAAGGGCT
AATTCACTCCCAAAGAAGACAAGATATCCTTGATCTGTGGATCTACCACACACAAGGCTACTTCCCTGAT
TAGCAGAACTACACACCAGGGCCAGGGGTCAGATATCCACTGACCTTTGGATGGTGCTACAAGCTAGTAC
CAGTTGAGCCAGATAAGGTAGAAGAGGCCAATAAAGGAGAGAACACCAGCTTGTTACACCCTGTGAGCCT
GCATGGGATGGATGACCCGGAGAGAGAAGTGTTAGAGTGGAGGTTTGACAGCCGCCTAGCATTTCATCAC
GTGGCCCGAGAGCTGCATCCGGAGTACTTCAAGAACTGC
